Addgene plasmid #70574: R777-E290 Hs.RPS6KA1-nostop
Purpose: Gateway ORF clone of human RPS6KA1 [NM_002953.3] without stop codon (for C-terminal fusions)
Depositing lab: Dominic Esposito. Depositing organization: National Cancer Institute (NCI).
Backbone
  Vector backbone: pDonor-255
  Backbone size w/o insert (bp): 2693
  Vector type: Gateway Entry Clone
Growth in bacteria
  Bacterial resistance: Spectinomycin, 50 μg/mL
  Growth temperature: 37°C
  Growth strain: DH10B
  Copy number: High Copy
Gene/Insert
  Gene/Insert name: RPS6KA1
  Species: H. sapiens (human)
  Insert size (bp): 2205
  GenBank ID: NM_002953.3
  Entrez Gene: RPS6KA1 (a.k.a. HU-1, MAPKAPK1, MAPKAPK1A, RSK, RSK1, p90Rsk)
  Cloning method: Gateway Cloning
  Sequencing primers: 5′ M13F 23-mer (5'-CCCAGTCACGACGTTGTAAAACG); 3′ attLR 23-mer (5'-TAACATCAGAGATTTTGAGACAC)
Terms and licenses: Academic/Nonprofit Terms; Industry Terms: Not Available to Industry
Depositor comments: t507c silent mutation not noted in Refseq
How to cite: R777-E290 Hs.RPS6KA1-nostop was a gift from Dominic Esposito (Addgene plasmid # 70574 ; http://n2t.net/addgene:70574 ; RRID:Addgene_70574)
