[The description below was written by a language model from this plasmid's Addgene catalogue record and pLannotate feature annotations shown in this document.]
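Description:
R777-E290 Hs.RPS6KA1-nostop is a Gateway entry clone built on the pDonor-255 backbone (about 2.7 kb) that carries the human RPS6KA1 open reading frame, giving a plasmid of roughly 4.9 kb. It is a bacterial propagation and shuttling vector rather than an expression construct. It replicates in E. coli from a high-copy ColE1/pUC-type origin and is selected with spectinomycin through the aadA (SmR) aminoglycoside adenylyltransferase gene, which sits downstream of a fragment of a class 1 integron Pc promoter. Short annotated remnants of lacZα, lacI and a gentamicin resistance gene appear to be non-functional backbone leftovers. The rrnB T1 and T2 terminators lie upstream of the cloning region, where they typically insulate the insert from read-through transcription.

The 2,205 bp insert matches the reference RPS6KA1 transcript and encodes RSK1 (p90Rsk, MAPKAPK1A). This serine/threonine kinase acts downstream of ERK signalling to regulate transcription factors, translation, proliferation and survival. The depositor notes a single silent substitution (t507c) relative to RefSeq. The ORF is flanked by attL recombination sites, annotated by the automated tool as an attL3-type site on the 5′ side and an attL2 fragment on the 3′ side. These allow LR Clonase-mediated transfer into attR-containing destination vectors. No promoter drives the ORF in the entry clone, so expression elements and tags come from the chosen destination vector. Because the stop codon has been omitted, the coding sequence reads through the downstream recombination site, making this clone suited to generating C-terminal fusions such as epitope tags or fluorescent proteins.
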