Features (pLannotate 1.2.2; 11 found; start..end, strand, type, name):
     18..54      -  CDS            lacZα (fragment): LacZα fragment of β-galactosidase; lacZ fragment
     85..180     +  protein_bind   attL3: mutant version of attL; recombination site for the Gateway® LR reaction LR Clonase™
    186..2390    +  CDS            RPS6KA1: KS6A1_HUMAN - Also known as MAPKAPK1A, RSK1. Experimental evidence at protein level: Swiss-Prot protein existence level 1. Serine/threonine-protein kinase that acts downstream of ERK (MAPK1/ERK2 and MAPK3/ERK1) signaling and mediates mitogenic and stress-induced activation of the transcription factors CREB1, ETV1/ER81 and NR4A1/NUR77, regulates translation through RPS6 and EIF4B phosphorylation, and mediates cellular proliferation, survival, and differentiation by modulating mTOR signaling and repressing pro- apoptotic function of BAD and DAPK1. In fibroblast, is required for EGF-stimulated ph
   2395..2488    -  protein_bind   attL2 (fragment): mutant version of attL; recombination site for the Gateway® LR reaction LR Clonase™
   2603..2626    +  promoter       Pc promoter (fragment): intI1 (promoter lies within the coding sequence); class 1 integron promoter
   2802..2858    +  CDS            GmR (fragment): gentamycin acetyltransferase; aacC1; confers resistance to gentamycin
   2865..3656    +  CDS            SmR: aminoglycoside adenylyltransferase (Murphy, 1985); aadA; confers resistance to spectinomycin and streptomycin
   3749..4337    +  rep_origin     ori: high-copy-number ColE1/pMB1/pBR322/pUC origin of replication
   4520..4612    +  CDS            lacI (fragment): lac repressor; lacI; The lac repressor binds to the lac operator to inhibit transcription in E. coli. This inhibition can be relieved by adding lactose or isopropyl-β-D-thiogalactopyranoside (IPTG).
   4667..4694    -  terminator     rrnB T2 terminator: transcription terminator T2 from the E. coli rrnB gene
   4826..4869    +  terminator     rrnB T1 terminator: Escherichia coli rrnB; transcription terminator T1 from the E. coli rrnB gene
>Addgene plasmid #70574 | R777-E290 Hs.RPS6KA1-nostop | depositor full sequence | sequence record 126023 | Full Sequence
TTAACGCTAGCATGGATGTTTTCCCAGTCACGACGTTGTAAAACGACGGCCAGTCTTAAAATTCGAGCTC
GGTCCGAGGATCCGAAATAATGATTTTATTTTGACTGATAGTGACCTGTTCGTTGCAACAAATTGATAAG
CAATGCTTTTTTATAATGCCAACTTTGTACAAAAAAGTTGGCACCATGCCGCTCGCCCAGCTCAAGGAGC
CCTGGCCGCTCATGGAGCTAGTGCCGCTGGACCCGGAGAATGGACAGACCTCAGGGGAAGAAGCTGGACT
TCAGCCGTCCAAGGATGAGGGCGTCCTCAAGGAGATCTCCATCACGCACCACGTCAAGGCTGGCTCTGAG
AAGGCTGATCCATCCCATTTCGAGCTCCTCAAGGTTCTGGGCCAGGGATCCTTTGGCAAAGTCTTCCTGG
TGCGGAAAGTCACCCGGCCTGACAGTGGGCACCTGTATGCTATGAAGGTGCTGAAGAAGGCAACGCTGAA
AGTACGTGACCGCGTCCGGACCAAGATGGAGAGAGACATCCTGGCTGATGTAAATCACCCATTCGTGGTG
AAGCTGCACTATGCCTTCCAGACCGAGGGCAAGCTCTATCTCATTCTGGACTTCCTGCGTGGTGGGGACC
TCTTCACCCGGCTCTCAAAAGAGGTGATGTTCACGGAGGAGGATGTGAAGTTTTACCTGGCCGAGCTGGC
TCTGGGCCTGGATCACCTGCACAGCCTGGGTATCATTTACAGAGACCTCAAGCCTGAGAACATCCTTCTG
GATGAGGAGGGCCACATCAAACTCACTGACTTTGGCCTGAGCAAAGAGGCCATTGACCACGAGAAGAAGG
CCTATTCTTTCTGCGGGACAGTGGAGTACATGGCCCCTGAGGTCGTCAACCGCCAGGGCCACTCCCATAG
TGCGGACTGGTGGTCCTATGGGGTGTTGATGTTTGAGATGCTGACGGGCTCCCTGCCCTTCCAGGGGAAG
GACCGGAAGGAGACCATGACACTGATTCTGAAGGCGAAGCTAGGCATGCCCCAGTTTCTGAGCACTGAAG
CCCAGAGCCTCTTGCGGGCCCTGTTCAAGCGGAATCCTGCCAACCGGCTCGGCTCCGGCCCTGATGGGGC
AGAGGAAATCAAGCGGCATGTCTTCTACTCCACCATTGACTGGAATAAGCTATACCGTCGTGAGATCAAG
CCACCCTTCAAGCCAGCAGTGGCTCAGCCTGATGACACCTTCTACTTTGACACCGAGTTCACGTCCCGCA
CACCCAAGGATTCCCCAGGCATCCCCCCCAGCGCTGGGGCCCATCAGCTGTTCCGGGGCTTCAGCTTCGT
GGCCACCGGCCTGATGGAAGACGACGGCAAGCCTCGTGCCCCGCAGGCACCCCTGCACTCGGTGGTACAG
CAACTCCATGGGAAGAACCTGGTTTTTAGTGACGGCTACGTGGTAAAGGAGACAATTGGTGTGGGCTCCT
ACTCTGAGTGCAAGCGCTGTGTCCACAAGGCCACCAACATGGAGTATGCTGTCAAGGTCATTGATAAGAG
CAAGCGGGATCCTTCAGAAGAGATTGAGATTCTTCTGCGGTATGGCCAGCACCCCAACATCATCACTCTG
AAAGATGTGTATGATGATGGCAAACACGTGTACCTGGTGACAGAGCTGATGCGGGGTGGGGAGCTGCTGG
ACAAGATCCTGCGGCAGAAGTTCTTCTCAGAGCGGGAGGCCAGCTTTGTCCTGCACACCATTGGCAAAAC
TGTGGAGTATCTGCACTCACAGGGGGTTGTGCACAGGGACCTGAAGCCCAGCAACATCCTGTATGTGGAC
GAGTCCGGGAATCCCGAGTGCCTGCGCATCTGTGACTTTGGTTTTGCCAAACAGCTGCGGGCTGAGAATG
GGCTCCTCATGACACCTTGCTACACAGCCAACTTTGTGGCGCCTGAGGTGCTGAAGCGCCAGGGCTACGA
TGAAGGCTGCGACATCTGGAGCCTGGGCATTCTGCTGTACACCATGCTGGCAGGATATACTCCATTTGCC
AACGGTCCCAGTGACACACCAGAGGAAATCCTAACCCGGATCGGCAGTGGGAAGTTTACCCTCAGTGGGG
GAAATTGGAACACAGTTTCAGAGACAGCCAAGGACCTGGTGTCCAAGATGCTACACGTGGATCCCCACCA
GCGCCTCACAGCTAAGCAGGTTCTGCAGCATCCATGGGTCACCCAGAAAGACAAGCTTCCCCAAAGCCAG
CTGTCCCACCAGGACCTACAGCTTGTGAAGGGAGCCATGGCTGCCACGTACTCCGCACTCAACAGCTCCA
AGCCCACCCCCCAGCTGAAGCCCATCGAGTCATCCATCCTGGCCCAGCGGCGAGTGAGGAAGTTGCCATC
CACCACCCTGTCAACTTTCTTGTACAAAGTTGGCATTATAGGAAAGCATTGCTTATCAATTTGTTGCAAC
GAACAGGTCACTATCAGTCAAAATAAAATCATTATTTGCATGCAAGCTTAGATCCTCTAGACCAGCCAGG
ACAGAAATGCCTCGACTTCGCTGCTACCCAAGGTTGCCGGGTGACGCACACCGTGGAAACGGATGAAGGC
ACGAACCCAGTGGACATAAGCCTGTTCGGTTCGTAAGCTGTAATGCAAGTAGCGTATGCGCTCACGCAAC
TGGTCCAGAACCTTGACCGAACGCAGCGGTGGTAACGGCGCAGTGGCGGTTTTCATGGCTTGTTATGACT
GTTTTTTTGGGGTACAGTCTATGCCTCGGGCATCCAAGCAGCAAGCGCGTTACGCCGTGGGTCGATGTTT
GATGTTATGGAGCAGCAACGATGTTACGCAGCAGGGCAGTCGCCCTAAAACAAAGTTAAACATTATGAGG
GAAGCGGTGATCGCCGAAGTATCGACTCAACTATCAGAGGTAGTTGGCGTCATCGAGCGCCATCTCGAAC
CGACGTTGCTGGCCGTACATTTGTACGGCTCCGCAGTGGATGGCGGCCTGAAGCCACACAGTGATATTGA
TTTGCTGGTTACGGTGACCGTAAGGCTTGATGAAACAACGCGGCGAGCTTTGATCAACGACCTTTTGGAA
ACTTCGGCTTCCCCTGGAGAGAGCGAGATTCTCCGCGCTGTAGAAGTCACCATTGTTGTGCACGACGACA
TCATTCCGTGGCGTTATCCAGCTAAGCGCGAACTGCAATTTGGAGAATGGCAGCGCAATGACATTCTTGC
AGGTATCTTCGAGCCAGCCACGATCGACATTGATCTGGCTATCTTGCTGACAAAAGCAAGAGAACATAGC
GTTGCCTTGGTAGGTCCAGCGGCGGAGGAACTCTTTGATCCGGTTCCTGAACAGGATCTATTTGAGGCGC
TAAATGAAACCTTAACGCTATGGAACTCGCCGCCCGACTGGGCTGGCGATGAGCGAAATGTAGTGCTTAC
GTTGTCCCGCATTTGGTACAGCGCAGTAACCGGCAAAATCGCGCCGAAGGATGTCGCTGCCGACTGGGCA
ATGGAGCGCCTGCCGGCCCAGTATCAGCCCGTCATACTTGAAGCTAGACAGGCTTATCTTGGACAAGAAG
AAGATCGCTTGGCCTCGCGCGCAGATCAGTTGGAAGAATTTGTCCACTACGTGAAAGGCGAGATCACCAA
GGTAGTCGGCAAATAACCCTCGAGCCACCCATGACCAAAATCCCTTAACGTGAGTTACGCGTCGTTCCAC
TGAGCGTCAGACCCCGTAGAAAAGATCAAAGGATCTTCTTGAGATCCTTTTTTTCTGCGCGTAATCTGCT
GCTTGCAAACAAAAAAACCACCGCTACCAGCGGTGGTTTGTTTGCCGGATCAAGAGCTACCAACTCTTTT
TCCGAAGGTAACTGGCTTCAGCAGAGCGCAGATACCAAATACTGTCCTTCTAGTGTAGCCGTAGTTAGGC
CACCACTTCAAGAACTCTGTAGCACCGCCTACATACCTCGCTCTGCTAATCCTGTTACCAGTGGCTGCTG
CCAGTGGCGATAAGTCGTGTCTTACCGGGTTGGACTCAAGACGATAGTTACCGGATAAGGCGCAGCGGTC
GGGCTGAACGGGGGGTTCGTGCACACAGCCCAGCTTGGAGCGAACGACCTACACCGAACTGAGATACCTA
CAGCGTGAGCATTGAGAAAGCGCCACGCTTCCCGAAGGGAGAAAGGCGGACAGGTATCCGGTAAGCGGCA
GGGTCGGAACAGGAGAGCGCACGAGGGAGCTTCCAGGGGGAAACGCCTGGTATCTTTATAGTCCTGTCGG
GTTTCGCCACCTCTGACTTGAGCGTCGATTTTTGTGATGCTCGTCAGGGGGGCGGAGCCTATGGAAAAAC
GCCAGCAACGCGGCCTTTTTACGGTTCCTGGCCTTTTGCTGGCCTTTTGCTCACATGTTCTTTCCTGCGT
TATCCCCTGATTCTGTGGATAACCGTATTACCGCCTTTGAGTGAGCTGATACCGCTCGCCGCAGCCGAAC
GACCGAGCGCAGCGAGTCAGTGAGCGAGGAAGCGGAAGAGCGCCCAATACGCAAACCGCCTCTCCCCGCG
CGTTGGCCGATTCATTAATGCAGCTGGCACGACAGGTTTCCCGACTGGAAAGCGGGCAGTGAGCGCAACG
CAATTAATACGCGTACCGCTAGCCAGGAAGAGTTTGTAGAAACGCAAAAAGGCCATCCGTCAGGATGGCC
TTCTGCTTAGTTTGATGCCTGGCAGTTTATGGCGGGCGTCCTGCCCGCCACCCTCCGGGCCGTTGCTTCA
CAACGTTCAAATCCGCTCCCGGCGGATTTGTCCTACTCAGGAGAGCGTTCACCGACAAACAACAGATAAA
ACGAAAGGCCCAGTCTTCCGACTGAGCCTTTCGTTTTATTTGATGCCTGGCAGTTCCCTACTCTCGCG
