>Addgene plasmid #70574 | R777-E290 Hs.RPS6KA1-nostop | addgene partial sequence | sequence record 132009 | pCR8_R1 5'-cgaaccgaacaggcttatgt-3'
TCATCCGTTTCCACGGTGTGCGTCACCCGGCAACCTTGGGTAGCAGCGAAGTCGAGGCATTTCTGTCCTG
GCTGGTCTAGAGGATCTAAGCTTGCATGCAAATAATGATTTTATTTTGACTGATAGTGACCTGTTCGTTG
CAACAAATTGATAAGCAATGCTTTCCTATAATGCCAACTTTGTACAAGAAAGTTGACAGGGTGGTGGATG
GCAACTTCCTCACTCGCCGCTGGGCCAGGATGGATGACTCGATGGGCTTCAGCTGGGGGGTGGGCTTGGA
GCTGTTGAGTGCGGAGTACGTGGCAGCCATGGCTCCCTTCACAAGCTGTAGGTCCTGGTGGGACAGCTGG
CTTTGGGGAAGCTTGTCTTTCTGGGTGACCCATGGATGCTGCAGAACCTGCTTAGCTGTGAGGCGCTGGT
GGGGATCCACGTGTAGCATCTTGGACACCAGGTCCTTGGCTGTCTCTGAAACTGTGTTCCAATTTCCCCC
ACTGAGGGTAAACTTCCCACTGCCGATCCGGGTTAGGATTTCCTCTGGTGTGTCACTGGGACCGTTGGCA
AATGGAGTATATCCTGCCAGCATGGTGTACAGCAGAATGCCCAGGCTCCAGATGTCGCAGCCTTCATCGT
AGCCCTGGCGCTTCAGCACCTCAGGCGCCACAAAGTTGGCTGTGTAGCAAGGTGTCATGAGGAGCCCATT
CTCAGCCCGCAGCTGTTTGGCAAAACCAAAGTCACAGATGCGCAGGCACTCGGGATTCCCGGACTCGTCC
ACATACAGGATGTTGCTGGGCTTCAGGTCCCTGTGCACAACCCCCTGTGAGTGCAGATACTCCACAGTTT
TGCCAATGGTGTGCAGGACAAAGCTGGCCTCCCGCTCTGAGAAGAACTTCTGCCGCAGGATCTTGTCCAG
CAGCTCCCCACCCCGCATCAGCTCTGTCACCAGGTACACGTGTTTGCCATCATCATACACATCTTTCAGA
GTGATGATGTTGGGGTGCTGGCCATACCGCAGAAGAATCTCAATCTCTTCTGAAGGATCCCGCTTGCTCT
TATCAATGACCTTGACAGCATACTCCATGTTGGTGGCCTTGTGGACACAGCGCTTGCACTCAGAGTAGGA
GCC
